Addgene plasmid #236090: pBX_RPS25_smRuby2_HA
Purpose: Constitutively encodes RPS25-smRuby2-HA (mRuby2-based spaghetti monster fluorescent protein embedding HA epitope tags), for targeting RPS25 in the 40S subunit.
Depositing lab: Maria Barna. Depositing organization: Stanford University. Publication: A subcellular map of translational machinery composition and regulation at the single-molecule level. Zhang Z, Xu A, Bai Y, Chen Y, Cates K, Kerr C, Bermudez A, Susanto TT, Wysong K, Garcia Marques FJ, Nolan GP, Pitteri S, Barna M. Science. 2025 Mar 7;387(6738):eadn2623. doi: 10.1126/science.adn2623. Epub 2025 Mar 7. PubMed 40048539.
Backbone
  Vector backbone: pBX
  Vector type: Mammalian Expression
Growth in bacteria
  Bacterial resistance: Ampicillin, 100 μg/mL
  Growth temperature: 37°C
  Growth strain: DH5alpha
  Copy number: High Copy
Gene/Insert
  Gene/Insert name: RPS25-smRuby2-HA
  Species: H. sapiens (human), Synthetic
  Entrez Gene: RPS25 (a.k.a. S25)
  Cloning method: Gibson Cloning
Terms and licenses: Academic/Nonprofit Terms; Industry Terms: Not Available to Industry
How to cite: pBX_RPS25_smRuby2_HA was a gift from Maria Barna (Addgene plasmid # 236090 ; http://n2t.net/addgene:236090 ; RRID:Addgene_236090)
