[The description below was written by a language model from this plasmid's Addgene catalogue record and pLannotate feature annotations shown in this document.]
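Description:
pBX_RPS25_smRuby2_HA is a 7.1 kb mammalian expression plasmid built on the pBX backbone. It constitutively produces human ribosomal protein S25 (RPS25) fused to smRuby2-HA, a "spaghetti monster" tag in which an mRuby2-derived scaffold carries embedded HA epitopes. It is propagated in E. coli as a high-copy plasmid through a ColE1/pUC-type origin and selected with ampicillin via the β-lactamase gene. The backbone also retains typical phagemid-style remnants: an f1 origin, a lacZα fragment, T7 and T3 promoters, and duplicated lac promoter/operator segments. These have no evident role in mammalian expression. No mammalian selection marker is annotated, and only a very short SV40 promoter fragment is detected.

The expression cassette is driven by a CAG-type arrangement: the CMV immediate-early enhancer, the chicken β-actin promoter and a chimeric β-actin/β-globin intron, which together give strong, constitutive transcription in many mammalian cell types. A short match annotated as a β-globin coding fragment lies just after the intron and probably reflects residual globin exon sequence from this promoter unit. The RPS25 coding sequence follows. Downstream of it are an HA-tag match and the mRuby2-derived sequence, which places the tag at the C-terminus of RPS25, and a bovine growth hormone polyadenylation signal ends the transcript. The automated annotation flags only one partial HA match, so the record does not establish the number or placement of the embedded epitopes.

The stated purpose is to tag RPS25 in the 40S small ribosomal subunit. The multiple HA epitopes of spaghetti monster tags generally allow dense antibody labelling. That fits the associated work, which maps translational machinery within cells at single-molecule resolution.
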