Features (pLannotate 1.2.2; 24 found; start..end, strand, type, name):
     30..458     -  rep_origin     f1 ori (sequence partly withheld): f1 bacteriophage origin of replication; arrow indicates direction of (+) strand synthesis
    463..618     -  CDS            lacZα (fragment): LacZα fragment of β-galactosidase; lacZ fragment
    626..644     +  promoter       T7 promoter: promoter for bacteriophage T7 RNA polymerase
   1011..1390    +  enhancer       CMV enhancer: human cytomegalovirus immediate early enhancer
   1392..1667    +  promoter       chicken β-actin promoter: No description available
   1668..2684    +  intron         chimeric intron: chimera between introns from chicken β-actin and rabbit β-globin
   2688..2744    +  CDS            HBB (fragment) (sequence partly withheld): HBB_COLGU - Experimental evidence at transcript level: Swiss-Prot protein existence level 2. Involved in oxygen transport from the lung to the various peripheral tissues. From Colobus guereza (Mantled guereza) (Eastern black-and-white colobus monkey).
   2744..3118    +  CDS            RPS25 (sequence withheld): RS25_HUMAN - Experimental evidence at protein level: Swiss-Prot protein existence level 1. From Homo sapiens (Human).
   3167..3187    +  CDS            3xHA (fragment): three tandem HA epitope tags
   3221..4039    +  CDS            mRuby2: mRuby2 is a basic (constitutively fluorescent) red fluorescent protein published in 2012, derived from Entacmaea quadricolor. It has moderate acid sensitivity.
   4175..4399    +  polyA_signal   bGH poly(A) signal: bovine growth hormone polyadenylation signal
   4403..4419    +  promoter       SV40 promoter (fragment): SV40 enhancer and early promoter
   4470..4486    -  protein_bind   lac operator: The lac repressor binds to the lac operator to inhibit transcription in E. coli. This inhibition can be relieved by adding lactose or isopropyl-β-D-thiogalactopyranoside (IPTG). lac repressor encoded by lacI
   4494..4524    -  promoter       lac promoter: promoter for the E. coli lac operon
   4539..4560    -  protein_bind   CAP binding site: CAP binding activates transcription in the presence of cAMP. E. coli catabolite activator protein
   4573..4612    -  CDS            lacI (fragment): lac repressor; lacI; The lac repressor binds to the lac operator to inhibit transcription in E. coli. This inhibition can be relieved by adding lactose or isopropyl-β-D-thiogalactopyranoside (IPTG).
   4939..4957    -  promoter       T3 promoter: promoter for bacteriophage T3 RNA polymerase
   5002..5018    -  protein_bind   lac operator: The lac repressor binds to the lac operator to inhibit transcription in E. coli. This inhibition can be relieved by adding lactose or isopropyl-β-D-thiogalactopyranoside (IPTG). lac repressor encoded by lacI
   5026..5056    -  promoter       lac promoter: promoter for the E. coli lac operon
   5071..5092    -  protein_bind   CAP binding site: CAP binding activates transcription in the presence of cAMP. E. coli catabolite activator protein
   5105..5197    -  CDS            lacI (fragment): lac repressor; lacI; The lac repressor binds to the lac operator to inhibit transcription in E. coli. This inhibition can be relieved by adding lactose or isopropyl-β-D-thiogalactopyranoside (IPTG).
   5380..5968    -  rep_origin     ori: high-copy-number ColE1/pMB1/pBR322/pUC origin of replication
   6139..6999    -  CDS            AmpR: β-lactamase; bla; confers resistance to ampicillin, carbenicillin, and related antibiotics
   7000..7104    -  promoter       AmpR promoter: bla
>Addgene plasmid #236090 | pBX_RPS25_smRuby2_HA | addgene full sequence | sequence record 468096 | Addgene NGS Result
CTAAATTGTAAGCGTTAATATTTTGTTAAAATTCGCGTTAAATTTTTGTTAAATCAGCTCATTTTTTAAC
CAATAGGCCGAAATCGGCAAAATCCCTTATAAATCAAAAGAATAGACCGAGATAGGGT
[37 nt withheld, positions 129-165]
AAAGAACGTGGACTCCAACGTCAAAGG
[49 nt withheld, positions 193-241]
T
[91 nt withheld, positions 243-333]
G
[124 nt withheld, positions 335-458]
CCCATTCGCCATTCAGGCTGCGCAACTGTTGGGAAGGGCGATCGGTGCGGGCCTCTTCGCTATTACGCCA
GCTGGCGAAAGGGGGATGTGCTGCAAGGCGATTAAGTTGGGTAACGCCAGGGTTTTCCCAGTCACGACGT
TGTAAAACGACGGCCAGTGAGCGCGCGTAATACGACTCACTATAGGGCGAATTGGGGCGCGCCATTCTAG
ATTAACCCTAGAAAGATAGTCTGCGTAAAATTGACGCATGCATTCTTGAAATATTGCTCTCTCTTTCTAA
ATAGCGCGAATCCGTCGCTGTGCATTTAGGACATCTCAGTCGCCGCTTGGAGCTCCCGTGAGGCGTGCTT
GTCAATGCGGTAAGTGTCACTGATTTTGAACTATAACGACCGCGTGAGTCAAAATGACGCATGATTATCT
TTTACGTGACTTTTAAGATTTAACTCATACGATAATTATATTGTTATTTCATGTTCTACTTACGTGATAA
CTTATTATATATATATTTTCTTGTTATAGATATCAACTAGAATGCTAGCATGGGCCCATCTCGACATTGA
TTATTGACTAGTTATTAATAGTAATCAATTACGGGGTCATTAGTTCATAGCCCATATATGGAGTTCCGCG
TTACATAACTTACGGTAAATGGCCCGCCTGGCTGACCGCCCAACGACCCCCGCCCATTGACGTCAATAAT
GACGTATGTTCCCATAGTAACGCCAATAGGGACTTTCCATTGACGTCAATGGGTGGAGTATTTACGGTAA
ACTGCCCACTTGGCAGTACATCAAGTGTATCATATGCCAAGTACGCCCCCTATTGACGTCAATGACGGTA
AATGGCCCGCCTGGCATTATGCCCAGTACATGACCTTATGGGACTTTCCTACTTGGCAGTACATCTACGT
ATTAGTCATCGCTATTACCATGGTCGAGGTGAGCCCCACGTTCTGCTTCACTCTCCCCATCTCCCCCCCC
TCCCCACCCCCAATTTTGTATTTATTTATTTTTTAATTATTTTGTGCAGCGATGGGGGCGGGGGGGGGGG
GGGCGCGCGCCAGGCGGGGCGGGGCGGGGCGAGGGGCGGGGCGGGGCGAGGCGGAGAGGTGCGGCGGCAG
CCAATCAGAGCGGCGCGCTCCGAAAGTTTCCTTTTATGGCGAGGCGGCGGCGGCGGCGGCCCTATAAAAA
GCGAAGCGCGCGGCGGGCGGGAGTCGCTGCGCGCTGCCTTCGCCCCGTGCCCCGCTCCGCCGCCGCCTCG
CGCCGCCCGCCCCGGCTCTGACTGACCGCGTTACTCCCACAGGTGAGCGGGCGGGACGGCCCTTCTCCTC
CGGGCTGTAATTAGCGCTTGGTTTAATGACGGCTTGTTTCTTTTCTGTGGCTGCGTGAAAGCCTTGAGGG
GCTCCGGGAGGGCCCTTTGTGCGGGGGGAGCGGCTCGGGGGGTGCGTGCGTGTGTGTGTGCGTGGGGAGC
GCCGCGTGCGGCTCCGCGCTGCCCGGCGGCTGTGAGCGCTGCGGGCGCGGCGCGGGGCTTTGTGCGCTCC
GCAGTGTGCGCGAGGGGAGCGCGGCCGGGGGCGGTGCCCCGCGGTGCGGGGGGGGCTGCGAGGGGAACAA
AGGCTGCGTGCGGGGTGTGTGCGTGGGGGGGTGAGCAGGGGGTGTGGGCGCGTCGGTCGGGCTGCAACCC
CCCCTGCACCCCCCTCCCCGAGTTGCTGAGCACGGCCCGGCTTCGGGTGCGGGGCTCCGTACGGGGCGTG
GCGCGGGGCTCGCCGTGCCGGGCGGGGGGTGGCGGCAGGTGGGGGTGCCGGGCGGGGCGGGGCCGCCTCG
GGCCGGGGAGGGCTCGGGGGAGGGGCGCGGCGGCCCCCGGAGCGCCGGCGGCTGTCGAGGCGCGGCGAGC
CGCAGCCATTGCCTTTTATGGTAATCGTGCGAGAGGGCGCAGGGACTTCCTTTGTCCCAAATCTGTGCGG
AGCCGAAATCTGGGAGGCGCCGCCGCACCCCCTCTAGCGGGCGCGGGGCGAAGCGGTGCGGCGCCGGCAG
GAAGGAAATGGGCGGGGAGGGCCTTCGTGCGTCGCCGCGCCGCCGTCCCCTTCTCCCTCTCCAGCCTCGG
GGCTGTCCGCGGGGGGACGGCTGCCTTCGGGGGGGACGGGGCAGGGCGGGGTTCGGCTTCTGGCGTGTGA
CCGGCGGCTCTAGAGCCTCTGCTAACCATGTTCATGCCTTCTTCTTTTTCCTACAGCTCCTGGGCAACGT
GCTGGTTATTGTGCTGTCTCATCATTTTGGCAAAGAATTCACACC
[375 nt withheld, positions 2744-3118]
GGATCGGGCGTTTATCCCTATGATGTGCCGGATTATGCTGGATACCCATACGATGTGCCTGATTATGCAG
GATATCCGTACGATGTGCCAGATTACGCGGGTGGAAATTCTCTTATAAAAGAAAATATGAGGATGAAGGT
GGTTCTGGAGGGCTCAGTCAATGGGCACCAGTTCAAATGCACTGGAGAAGGAGAAGGTAATCCTTATATG
GGCACCCAAACAATGAGGATCAAGGTTATTGAAGGTGGACCGTTGCCCTTTGCTTTCGATATCCTGGCGA
CGAGTTTTATGTACGGAAGTCGGACTTTTATAAAGTATCCAAAAGGCATTCCTGATTTTTTCAAGCAATC
CTTTCCGGAAGGCTTTACATGGGAGAGAGTGACCCGGTACGAGGATGGCGGTGTGATCACAGTCATGCAA
GATACGAGCTTGGAAGACGGATGCTTGGTGTACCACGCCCAAGTACGAGGAGTTAATTTCCCATCTAACG
GCGCCGTCATGCAAAAGAAAACTAAAGGATGGGAGCCCAACACTGAGATGATGTATCCTGCAGATGGCGG
TTTGAGAGGCTATACTCACATGGCGCTTAAAGTAGACGGCGGAGGTTATCCTTATGATGTACCTGATTAT
GCTGGTGGCTACCCTTACGATGTACCAGACTACGCCGGTGGCGGCGGTTATCCGTACGACGTGCCAGACT
ACGCAGGAGGGCACCCTTATGACGTGCCCGACTACGCGGGAGGACACCTTTCATGTTCTTTCGTTACCAC
TTATCGCTCTAAGAAGACCGTGGGCAATATAAAAATGCCCGGAATACATGCAGTGGACCATAGGCTCGAA
CGGCTCGAAGAATCTGATAACGAAATGTTTGTTGTTCAACGCGAACACGCCGTGGCTAAGTTCGCAGGTC
TCGGAGGCGGCTATCCTTACGACGTCCCTGACTACGCAGGATACCCGTACGATGTGCCCGATTACGCAGG
TTACCCGTATGATGTACCGGACTATGCGTAAAAACGATGATGCATCGATGATCTAGAGCTCGCTGATCAG
CCTCGACTGTGCCTTCTAGTTGCCAGCCATCTGTTGTTTGCCCCTCCCCCGTGCCTTCCTTGACCCTGGA
AGGTGCCACTCCCACTGTCCTTTCCTAATAAAATGAGGAAATTGCATCGCATTGTCTGAGTAGGTGTCAT
TCTATTCTGGGGGGTGGGGTGGGGCAGGACAGCAAGGGGGAGGATTGGGAAGACAATAGCAGGCATGCTG
GGGATGCGGTGGGCTCTATGGCTTCTGAGGCGGAAAGAACCTGCAGCCCAAGCTTGGCGTAATCATGGTC
ATAGCTGTTTCCTGTGTGAAATTGTTATCCGCTCACAATTCCACACAACATACGAGCCGGAAGCATAAAG
TGTAAAGCCTGGGGTGCCTAATGAGTGAGCTAACTCACATTAATTGCGTTGCGCTCACTGCCCGCTTTCC
AGTCGGGAAACCTGTCGTGCCAGCGGATCCATTCATGAATGAATTCATGTCGACATACTAGTTAAAAGTT
TTGTTACTTTATAGAAGAAATTTTGAGTTTTTGTTTTTTTTTAATAAATAAATAAACATAAATAAATTGT
TTGTTGAATTTATTATTAGTATGTAAGTGTAAATATAATAAAACTTAATATCTATTCAAATTAATAAATA
AACCTCGATATACAGACCGATAAAACACATGCGTCAATTTTACGCATGATTATCTTTAACGTACGTCACA
ATATGATTATCTTTCTAGGGTTAATCTAGTATACGCGTATGCGGCCGCTTAATTAATCCAGCTTTTGTTC
CCTTTAGTGAGGGTTAATTGCGCGCTTGGCGTAATCATGGTCATAGCTGTTTCCTGTGTGAAATTGTTAT
CCGCTCACAATTCCACACAACATACGAGCCGGAAGCATAAAGTGTAAAGCCTGGGGTGCCTAATGAGTGA
GCTAACTCACATTAATTGCGTTGCGCTCACTGCCCGCTTTCCAGTCGGGAAACCTGTCGTGCCAGCTGCA
TTAATGAATCGGCCAACGCGCGGGGAGAGGCGGTTTGCGTATTGGGCGCTCTTCCGCTTCCTCGCTCACT
GACTCGCTGCGCTCGGTCGTTCGGCTGCGGCGAGCGGTATCAGCTCACTCAAAGGCGGTAATACGGTTAT
CCACAGAATCAGGGGATAACGCAGGAAAGAACATGTGAGCAAAAGGCCAGCAAAAGGCCAGGAACCGTAA
AAAGGCCGCGTTGCTGGCGTTTTTCCATAGGCTCCGCCCCCCTGACGAGCATCACAAAAATCGACGCTCA
AGTCAGAGGTGGCGAAACCCGACAGGACTATAAAGATACCAGGCGTTTCCCCCTGGAAGCTCCCTCGTGC
GCTCTCCTGTTCCGACCCTGCCGCTTACCGGATACCTGTCCGCCTTTCTCCCTTCGGGAAGCGTGGCGCT
TTCTCATAGCTCACGCTGTAGGTATCTCAGTTCGGTGTAGGTCGTTCGCTCCAAGCTGGGCTGTGTGCAC
GAACCCCCCGTTCAGCCCGACCGCTGCGCCTTATCCGGTAACTATCGTCTTGAGTCCAACCCGGTAAGAC
ACGACTTATCGCCACTGGCAGCAGCCACTGGTAACAGGATTAGCAGAGCGAGGTATGTAGGCGGTGCTAC
AGAGTTCTTGAAGTGGTGGCCTAACTACGGCTACACTAGAAGAACAGTATTTGGTATCTGCGCTCTGCTG
AAGCCAGTTACCTTCGGAAAAAGAGTTGGTAGCTCTTGATCCGGCAAACAAACCACCGCTGGTAGCGGTG
GTTTTTTTGTTTGCAAGCAGCAGATTACGCGCAGAAAAAAAGGATCTCAAGAAGATCCTTTGATCTTTTC
TACGGGGTCTGACGCTCAGTGGAACGAAAACTCACGTTAAGGGATTTTGGTCATGAGATTATCAAAAAGG
ATCTTCACCTAGATCCTTTTAAATTAAAAATGAAGTTTTAAATCAATCTAAAGTATATATGAGTAAACTT
GGTCTGACAGTTACCAATGCTTAATCAGTGAGGCACCTATCTCAGCGATCTGTCTATTTCGTTCATCCAT
AGTTGCCTGACTCCCCGTCGTGTAGATAACTACGATACGGGAGGGCTTACCATCTGGCCCCAGTGCTGCA
ATGATACCGCGAGACCCACGCTCACCGGCTCCAGATTTATCAGCAATAAACCAGCCAGCCGGAAGGGCCG
AGCGCAGAAGTGGTCCTGCAACTTTATCCGCCTCCATCCAGTCTATTAATTGTTGCCGGGAAGCTAGAGT
AAGTAGTTCGCCAGTTAATAGTTTGCGCAACGTTGTTGCCATTGCTACAGGCATCGTGGTGTCACGCTCG
TCGTTTGGTATGGCTTCATTCAGCTCCGGTTCCCAACGATCAAGGCGAGTTACATGATCCCCCATGTTGT
GCAAAAAAGCGGTTAGCTCCTTCGGTCCTCCGATCGTTGTCAGAAGTAAGTTGGCCGCAGTGTTATCACT
CATGGTTATGGCAGCACTGCATAATTCTCTTACTGTCATGCCATCCGTAAGATGCTTTTCTGTGACTGGT
GAGTACTCAACCAAGTCATTCTGAGAATAGTGTATGCGGCGACCGAGTTGCTCTTGCCCGGCGTCAATAC
GGGATAATACCGCGCCACATAGCAGAACTTTAAAAGTGCTCATCATTGGAAAACGTTCTTCGGGGCGAAA
ACTCTCAAGGATCTTACCGCTGTTGAGATCCAGTTCGATGTAACCCACTCGTGCACCCAACTGATCTTCA
GCATCTTTTACTTTCACCAGCGTTTCTGGGTGAGCAAAAACAGGAAGGCAAAATGCCGCAAAAAAGGGAA
TAAGGGCGACACGGAAATGTTGAATACTCATACTCTTCCTTTTTCAATATTATTGAAGCATTTATCAGGG
TTATTGTCTCATGAGCGGATACATATTTGAATGTATTTAGAAAAATAAACAAATAGGGGTTCCGCGCACA
TTTCCCCGAAAAGTGCCAC
